>Addgene plasmid #197908 | piggybac-EF1-halo-mTBP | addgene full sequence | sequence record 386425 | Addgene NGS Result
GGCCTCCACGGCCAATTCCATATGCCAAGGATCTGCGATCGCTCCGGTGCCCGTCAGTGGGCAGAGCGCA
CATCGCCCACAGTCCCCGAGAAGTTGGGGGGAGGGGTCGGCAATTCGCTCCGGTGCCCGTCAGTGGGCAG
AGCGCACATCGCCCACAGTCCCCGAGAAGTTGGGGGGAGGGGTCGGCAATTGAACGGGTGCCTAGAGAAG
GTGGCGCGGGGTAAACTGGGAAAGTGATGTCGTGTACTGGCTCCGCCTTTTTCCCGAGGGTGGGGGAGAA
CCGTATATAAGTGCAGTAGTCGCCGTGAACGTTCTTTTTCGCAACGGGTTTGCCGCCAGAACACAGCTGA
AGCTTCGAGGGGCTCGCATCTCTCCTTCACGCGCCCGCCGCCCTACCTGAGGCCGCCATCCACGCCGGTT
GAGTCGCGTTCTGCCGCCTCCCGCCTGTGGTGCCTCCTGAACTGCGTCCGCCGTCTAGGTAAGTTTAAAG
CTCAGGTCGAGACCGGGCCTTTGTCCGGCGCTCCCTTGGAGCCTACCTAGACTCAGCCGGCTCTCCACGC
TTTGCCTGACCCTGCTTGCTCAACTCTACGTCTTTGTTTCGTTTTCTGTTCTGCGCCGTTACAGATCCAA
GCTGTGACCGACGCGTATGGAGGATCTGTACTTTCAGAGCGATAACGATGGATCCGAAATCGGTACTGGC
TTTCCATTCGACCCCCATTATGTGGAAGTCCTGGGCGAGCGCATGCACTACGTCGATGTTGGTCCGCGCG
ATGGCACCCCTGTGCTGTTCCTGCACGGTAACCCGACCTCCTCCTACGTGTGGCGCAACATCATCCCGCA
TGTTGCACCGACCCATCGCTGCATTGCTCCAGACCTGATCGGTATGGGCAAATCCGACAAACCAGACCTG
GGTTATTTCTTCGACGACCACGTCCGCTTCATGGATGCCTTCATCGAAGCCCTGGGTCTGGAAGAGGTCG
TCCTGGTCATTCACGACTGGGGCTCCGCTCTGGGTTTCCACTGGGCCAAGCGCAATCCAGAGCGCGTCAA
AGGTATTGCATTTATGGAGTTCATCCGCCCTATCCCGACCTGGGACGAATGGCCAGAATTTGCCCGCGAG
ACCTTCCAGGCCTTCCGCACCACCGACGTCGGCCGCAAGCTGATCATCGATCAGAACGTTTTTATCGAGG
GTACGCTGCCGATGGGTGTCGTCCGCCCGCTGACTGAAGTCGAGATGGACCATTACCGCGAGCCGTTCCT
GAATCCTGTTGACCGCGAGCCACTGTGGCGCTTCCCAAACGAGCTGCCAATCGCCGGTGAGCCAGCGAAC
ATCGTCGCGCTGGTCGAAGAATACATGGACTGGCTGCACCAGTCCCCTGTCCCGAAGCTGCTGTTCTGGG
GCACCCCAGGCGTTCTGATCCCACCGGCCGAAGCCGCTCGCCTGGCCAAAAGCCTGCCTAACTGCAAGGC
TGTGGACATCGGCCCGGGTCTGAATCTGCTGCAAGAAGACAACCCGGACCTGATCGGCAGCGAGATCGCG
CGCTGGCTGTCTACTCTGGAGATTTCCGGTGAATTCGGCTTCTCGAGGGGTGGCGGCGGATCTGGCGGTG
GTGGGTCCGGAGGAGGCGGTTCCATGGACCAGAACAACAGCCTTCCACCTTATGCTCAGGGCTTGGCCTC
CCCACAGGGCGCCATGACTCCTGGAATTCCCATCTTTAGTCCAATGATGCCTTACGGCACAGGACTTACT
CCACAGCCTATTCAGAACACCAACAGTCTCTCTATTTTGGAAGAGCAACAAAGACAGCAGCAGCAACAGC
AACAGCAGCAGCAACAACAGCAGGCAGTAGCAACTGCAGCAGCCTCAGTACAGCAATCAACATCTCAGCA
ACCCACACAGGGTGCCTCAGGCCAGACCCCACAACTCTTCCATTCTCAAACTCTGACCACTGCACCGTTG
CCAGGCACCACCCCCTTGTACCCTTCACCAATGACTCCTATGACCCCTATCACTCCTGCCACACCAGCTT
CTGAGAGCTCTGGAATTGTACCGCAGCTTCAAAATATTGTATCTACCGTGAATCTTGGCTGTAAACTTGA
CCTAAAGACCATTGCACTTCGTGCAAGAAATGCTGAATATAATCCCAAGCGATTTGCTGCAGTCATCATG
AGAATAAGAGAGCCACGGACAACTGCGTTGATTTTCAGTTCTGGAAAAATGGTGTGCACAGGAGCCAAGA
GTGAAGAACAATCCAGACTAGCAGCAAGAAAATATGCTAGAGTTGTGCAGAAGTTGGGCTTCCCAGCTAA
GTTCTTAGACTTCAAGATCCAGAACATGGTGGGGAGCTGTGATGTGAAGTTCCCTATAAGGCTGGAAGGC
CTTGTGCTGACCCACCAGCAGTTCAGTAGCTATGAGCCAGAATTATTTCCTGGATTAATCTACAGAATGA
TCAAACCCAGAATCGTTCTCCTTATTTTTGTTTCTGGAAAAGTTGTATTAACAGGTGCTAAAGTTAGAGC
AGAGATTTATGAAGCATTTGAAAACATCTACCCCATCTTAAAGGGATTCAGGAAGACCACATAGTTGTCT
GCCATGGCGGCCGCGCCCCTCTCCCTCCCCCCCCCCTAACGTTACTGGCCGAAGCCGCTTGGAATAAGGC
CGGTGTGCGTTTGTCTATATGTTATTTTCCACCATATTGCCGTCTTTTGGCAATGTGAGGGCCCGGAAAC
CTGGCCCTGTCTTCTTGACGAGCATTCCTAGGGGTCTTTCCCCTCTCGCCAAAGGAATGCAAGGTCTGTT
GAATGTCGTGAAGGAAGCAGTTCCTCTGGAAGCTTCTTGAAGACAAACAACGTCTGTAGCGACCCTTTGC
AGGCAGCGGAACCCCCCACCTGGCGACAGGTGCCTCTGCGGCCAAAAGCCACGTGTATAAGATACACCTG
CAAAGGCGGCACAACCCCAGTGCCACGTTGTGAGTTGGATAGTTGTGGAAAGAGTCAAATGGCTCTCCTC
AAGCGTATTCAACAAGGGGCTGAAGGATGCCCAGAAGGTACCCCATTGTATGGGATCTGATCTGGGGCCT
CGGTGCACATGCTTTACATGTGTTTAGTCGAGGTTAAAAAAACGTCTAGGCCCCCCGAACCACGGGGACG
TGGTTTTCCTTTGAAAAACACGATAATACCTCCGGAATGATTGAACAAGATGGATTGCACGCAGGTTCTC
CGGCCGCTTGGGTGGAGAGGCTATTCGGCTATGACTGGGCACAACAGACAATCGGCTGCTCTGATGCCGC
CGTGTTCCGGCTGTCAGCGCAGGGGCGCCCGGTTCTTTTTGTCAAGACCGACCTGTCCGGTGCCCTGAAT
GAACTGCAGGACGAGGCAGCGCGGCTATCGTGGCTGGCCGCGACGGGCGTTCCTTGCGCAGCTGTGCTCG
ACGTTGTCACTGAAGCGGGAAGGGACTGGCTGCTATTGGGCGAAGTGCCGGGGCAGGATCTCCTGTCATC
TCACCTTGCTCCTGCCGAGAAAGTATCCATCATGGCTGATGCAATGCGGCGGCTGCATACGCTTGATCCG
GCTACCTGCCCATTCGACCACCAAGCGAAACATCGCATCGAGCGAGCACGTACTCGGATGGAAGCCGGTC
TTGTCGATCAGGATGATCTGGACGAAGAGCATCAGGGGCTCGCGCCAGCCGAACTGTTCGCCAGGCTCAA
GGCGCGCATGCCCGACGGCGAGGATCTCGTCGTGACCCATGGCGATGCCTGCTTGCCGAATATCATGGTG
GAAAATGGCCGCTTTTCTGGATTCATCGACTGTGGCCGGCTGGGTGTGGCGGACCGCTATCAGGACATAG
CGTTGGCTACCCGTGATATTGCTGAAGAGCTTGGCGGCGAATGGGCTGACCGCTTCCTCGTGCTTTACGG
TATCGCCGCTCCCGATTCGCAGCGCATCGCCTTCTATCGCCTTCTTGACGAGTTCTTCTGAGTCGACAAT
CAACCTCTGGATTACAAAATTTGTGAAAGATTGACTGGTATTCTTAACTATGTTGCTCCTTTTACGCTAT
GTGGATACGCTGCTTTAATGCCTTTGTATCATGCGTTAACTAAACTTGTTTATTGCAGCTTATAATGGTT
ACAAATAAAGCAATAGCATCACAAATTTCACAAATAAAGCATTTTTTTCACTGCATTCTAGTTGTGGTTT
GTCCAAACTCATCAATGTATCTTATCATGTCTGGAATTGACTCAAATGATGTCAATTAGTCTATCAGAAG
CTCATCTGGTCTCCCTTCCGGGGGACAAGACATCCCTGTTTAATATTTAAACAGCAGTGTTCCCAAACTG
GGTTCTTATATCCCTTGCTCTGGTCAACCAGGTTGCAGGGTTTCCTGTCCTCACAGGAACGAAGTCCCTA
AAGAAACAGTGGCAGCCAGGTTTAGCCCCGGAATTGACTGGATTCCTTTTTTAGGGCCCATTGGTATGGC
TTTTTCCCCGTATCCCCCCAGGTGTCTGCAGGCTCAAAGAGCAGCGAGAAGCGTTCAGAGGAAAGCGATC
CCGTGCCACCTTCCCCGTGCCCGGGCTGTCCCCGCACGCTGCCGGCTCGGGGATGCGGGGGGAGCGCCGG
ACCGGAGCGGAGCCCCGGGCGGCTCGCTGCTGCCCCCTAGCGGGGGAGGGACGTAATTACATCCCTGGGG
GCTTTGGGGGGGGGCTGTCCCTGATATCTATAACAAGAAAATATATATATAATAAGTTATCACGTAAGTA
GAACATGAAATAACAATATAATTATCGTATGAGTTAAATCTTAAAAGTCACGTAAAAGATAATCATGCGT
CATTTTGACTCACGCGGTCGTTATAGTTCAAAATCAGTGACACTTACCGCATTGACAAGCACGCCTCACG
GGAGCTCCAAGCGGCGACTGAGATGTCCTAAATGCACAGCGACGGATTCGCGCTATTTAGAAAGAGAGAG
CAATATTTCAAGAATGCATGCGTCAATTTTACGCAGACTATCTTTCTAGGGTTAATCTAGCTGCATCAGG
ATCATATCGTCGGGTCTTTTTTCCGGCTCAGTCATCGCCCAAGCTGGCGCTATCTGGGCATCGGGGAGGA
AGAAGCCCGTGCCTTTTCCCGCGAGGTTGAAGCGGCATGGAAAGAGTTTGCCGAGGATGACTGCTGCTGC
ATTGACGTTGAGCGAAAACGCACGTTTACCATGATGATTCGGGAAGGTGTGGCCATGCACGCCTTTAACG
GTGAACTGTTCGTTCAGGCCACCTGGGATACCAGTTCGTCGCGGCTTTTCCGGACACAGTTCCGGATGGT
CAGCCCGAAGCGCATCAGCAACCCGAACAATACCGGCGACAGCCGGAACTGCCGTGCCGGTGTGCAGATT
AATGACAGCGGTGCGGCGCTGGGATATTACGTCAGCGAGGACGGGTATCCTGGCTGGATGCCGCAGAAAT
GGACATGGATACCCCGTGAGTTACCCGGCGGGCGCGCTTGGCGTAATCATGGTCATAGCTGTTTCCTGTG
TGAAATTGTTATCCGCTCACAATTCCACACAACATACGAGCCGGAAGCATAAAGTGTAAAGCCTGGGGTG
CCTAATGAGTGAGCTAACTCACATTAATTGCGTTGCGCTCACTGCCCGCTTTCCAGTCGGGAAACCTGTC
GTGCCAGCTGCATTAATGAATCGGCCAACGCGCGGGGAGAGGCGGTTTGCGTATTGGGCGCTCTTCCGCT
TCCTCGCTCACTGACTCGCTGCGCTCGGTCGTTCGGCTGCGGCGAGCGGTATCAGCTCACTCAAAGGCGG
TAATACGGTTATCCACAGAATCAGGGGATAACGCAGGAAAGAACATGTGAGCAAAAGGCCAGCAAAAGGC
CAGGAACCGTAAAAAGGCCGCGTTGCTGGCGTTTTTCCATAGGCTCCGCCCCCCTGACGAGCATCACAAA
AATCGACGCTCAAGTCAGAGGTGGCGAAACCCGACAGGACTATAAAGATACCAGGCGTTTCCCCCTGGAA
GCTCCCTCGTGCGCTCTCCTGTTCCGACCCTGCCGCTTACCGGATACCTGTCCGCCTTTCTCCCTTCGGG
AAGCGTGGCGCTTTCTCATAGCTCACGCTGTAGGTATCTCAGTTCGGTGTAGGTCGTTCGCTCCAAGCTG
GGCTGTGTGCACGAACCCCCCGTTCAGCCCGACCGCTGCGCCTTATCCGGTAACTATCGTCTTGAGTCCA
ACCCGGTAAGACACGACTTATCGCCACTGGCAGCAGCCACTGGTAACAGGATTAGCAGAGCGAGGTATGT
AGGCGGTGCTACAGAGTTCTTGAAGTGGTGGCCTAACTACGGCTACACTAGAAGAACAGTATTTGGTATC
TGCGCTCTGCTGAAGCCAGTTACCTTCGGAAAAAGAGTTGGTAGCTCTTGATCCGGCAAACAAACCACCG
CTGGTAGCGGTGGTTTTTTTGTTTGCAAGCAGCAGATTACGCGCAGAAAAAAAGGATCTCAAGAAGATCC
TTTGATCTTTTCTACGGGGTCTGACGCTCAGTGGAACGAAAACTCACGTTAAGGGATTTTGGTCATGAGA
TTATCAAAAAGGATCTTCACCTAGATCCTTTTAAATTAAAAATGAAGTTTTAAATCAATCTAAAGTATAT
ATGAGTAAACTTGGTCTGACAGTTACCAATGCTTAATCAGTGAGGCACCTATCTCAGCGATCTGTCTATT
TCGTTCATCCATAGTTGCCTGACTCCCCGTCGTGTAGATAACTACGATACGGGAGGGCTTACCATCTGGC
CCCAGTGCTGCAATGATACCGCGAGACCCACGCTCACCGGCTCCAGATTTATCAGCAATAAACCAGCCAG
CCGGAAGGGCCGAGCGCAGAAGTGGTCCTGCAACTTTATCCGCCTCCATCCAGTCTATTAATTGTTGCCG
GGAAGCTAGAGTAAGTAGTTCGCCAGTTAATAGTTTGCGCAACGTTGTTGCCATTGCTACAGGCATCGTG
GTGTCACGCTCGTCGTTTGGTATGGCTTCATTCAGCTCCGGTTCCCAACGATCAAGGCGAGTTACATGAT
CCCCCATGTTGTGCAAAAAAGCGGTTAGCTCCTTCGGTCCTCCGATCGTTGTCAGAAGTAAGTTGGCCGC
AGTGTTATCACTCATGGTTATGGCAGCACTGCATAATTCTCTTACTGTCATGCCATCCGTAAGATGCTTT
TCTGTGACTGGTGAGTACTCAACCAAGTCATTCTGAGAATAGTGTATGCGGCGACCGAGTTGCTCTTGCC
CGGCGTCAATACGGGATAATACCGCGCCACATAGCAGAACTTTAAAAGTGCTCATCATTGGAAAACGTTC
TTCGGGGCGAAAACTCTCAAGGATCTTACCGCTGTTGAGATCCAGTTCGATGTAACCCACTCGTGCACCC
AACTGATCTTCAGCATCTTTTACTTTCACCAGCGTTTCTGGGTGAGCAAAAACAGGAAGGCAAAATGCCG
CAAAAAAGGGAATAAGGGCGACACGGAAATGTTGAATACTCATACTCTTCCTTTTTCAATATTATTGAAG
CATTTATCAGGGTTATTGTCTCATGAGCGGATACATATTTGAATGTATTTAGAAAAATAAACAAATAGGG
GTTCCGCGCACATTTCCCCGAAAAGTGCCACCTAAATTGTAAGCGTTAATATTTTGTTAAAATTCGCGTT
AAATTTTTGTTAAATCAGCTCATTTTTTAACCAATAGGCCGAAATCGGCAAAATCCCTTATAAATCAAAA
GAATAGACCGAGATAGGGT
[37 nt withheld, positions 7790-7826]
AAAGAACGTGGACTCCAACGTCAAAGG
[49 nt withheld, positions 7854-7902]
T
[91 nt withheld, positions 7904-7994]
G
[124 nt withheld, positions 7996-8119]
CCCATTCGCCATTCAGGCTGCGCAACTGTTGGGAAGGGCGATCGGTGCGGGCCTCTTCGCTATTACGCCA
GCTGGCGAAAGGGGGATGTGCTGCAAGGCGATTAAGTTGGGTAACGCCAGGGTTTTCCCAGTCACGACGT
TGTAAAACGACGGCCAGTGAGCGCGCCTCGTTCATTCACGTTTTTGAACCCGTGGAGGACGGGCAGACTC
GCGGTGCAAATGTGTTTTACAGCGTGATGGAGCAGATGAAGATGCTCGACACGCTGCAGAACACGCAGCT
AGATTAACCCTAGAAAGATAATCATATTGTGACGTACGTTAAAGATAATCATGTGTAAAATTGACGCATG
TGTTTTATCGGTCTGTATATCGAGGTTTATTTATTAATTTGAATAGATATTAAGTTTTATTATATTTACA
CTTACATACTAATAATAAATTCAACAAACAATTTATTTATGTTTATTTATTTATTAAAAAAAACAAAAAC
TCAAAATTTCTTCTATAAAGTAACAAAACTTTTATGAGGGACAGCCCCCCCCCAAAGCCCCCAGGGATGT
AATTACGTCCCTCCCCCGCTAGGGGGCAGCAGCGAGCCGCCCGGGGCTCCGCTCCGGTCCGGCGCTCCCC
CCGCATCCCCGAGCCGGCAGCGTGCGGGGACAGCCCGGGCACGGGGAAGGTGGCACGGGATCGCTTTCCT
CTGAACGCTTCTCGCTGCTCTTTGAGCCTGCAGACACCTGGGGGGATACGGGGAAAA
Features (pLannotate 1.2.2; 22 found; start..end, strand, type, name):
     59..115     +  promoter       EF-1α core promoter (fragment): core promoter for human elongation factor EF-1α
    135..346     +  promoter       EF-1α core promoter: core promoter for human elongation factor EF-1α
    359..627     +  LTR            5' LTR (truncated): truncated 5' long terminal repeat (LTR) from human T-cell leukemia virus (HTLV) type 1
    650..670     +  CDS            TEV site: tobacco etch virus (TEV) protease recognition and cleavage site
    686..1569    +  CDS            HaloTag® (fragment): modified bacterial dehalogenase that forms covalent bonds with chloroalkane derivatives
   1634..2581    +  CDS            Tbp: TBP_MOUSE - Also known as Tfiid. Experimental evidence at protein level: Swiss-Prot protein existence level 1. General transcription factor that functions at the core of the DNA-binding multiprotein factor TFIID. Binding of TFIID to the TATA box is the initial transcriptional step of the pre-initiation complex (PIC), playing a role in the activation of eukaryotic genes transcribed by RNA polymerase II. Component of a BRF2-containing transcription factor complex that regulates transcription mediated by RNA polymerase III. Component of the transcription factor SL1/TIF-IB complex, which is involv
   2606..3178    +  misc_feature   IRES: internal ribosome entry site (IRES) of the encephalomyocarditis virus (EMCV)
   3187..3981    +  CDS            NeoR/KanR: aminoglycoside phosphotransferase from Tn5; aph(3')-II (or nptII); confers resistance to neomycin, kanamycin, and G418 (Geneticin®)
   3988..4094    +  misc_feature   WPRE (fragment): woodchuck hepatitis virus posttranscriptional regulatory element
   4103..4224    +  polyA_signal   SV40 poly(A) signal: SV40 polyadenylation signal
   4242..4334    +  ncRNA          G-CSF SLDE: Accession: RF00183 - G-CSF factor stem-loop destabilising element (SLDE)
   5031..5498    +  CDS            B (fragment): PORTL_LAMBD - Experimental evidence at protein level: Swiss-Prot protein existence level 1. Forms the portal vertex of the capsid (PubMed:6228056, PubMed:6232391). This portal plays critical roles in head assembly, genome packaging, neck/tail attachment, and genome ejection (Probable). The portal protein multimerizes as a single ring-shaped homododecamer arranged around a central channel (PubMed:6232391). Binds to the terminase subunits to form the packaging machine (PubMed:7799432). From Escherichia phage lambda (Bacteriophage lambda).
   5536..5552    -  protein_bind   lac operator: The lac repressor binds to the lac operator to inhibit transcription in E. coli. This inhibition can be relieved by adding lactose or isopropyl-β-D-thiogalactopyranoside (IPTG). lac repressor encoded by lacI
   5560..5590    -  promoter       lac promoter: promoter for the E. coli lac operon
   5605..5626    -  protein_bind   CAP binding site: CAP binding activates transcription in the presence of cAMP. E. coli catabolite activator protein
   5639..5731    -  CDS            lacI (fragment): lac repressor; lacI; The lac repressor binds to the lac operator to inhibit transcription in E. coli. This inhibition can be relieved by adding lactose or isopropyl-β-D-thiogalactopyranoside (IPTG).
   5914..6502    -  rep_origin     ori: high-copy-number ColE1/pMB1/pBR322/pUC origin of replication
   6673..7533    -  CDS            AmpR: β-lactamase; bla; confers resistance to ampicillin, carbenicillin, and related antibiotics
   7534..7638    -  promoter       AmpR promoter: bla
   7691..8119    -  rep_origin     f1 ori (sequence partly withheld): f1 bacteriophage origin of replication; arrow indicates direction of (+) strand synthesis
   8124..8279    -  CDS            lacZα (fragment): LacZα fragment of β-galactosidase; lacZ fragment
   8281..8400    +  CDS            B (fragment): PORTL_LAMBD - Experimental evidence at protein level: Swiss-Prot protein existence level 1. Forms the portal vertex of the capsid (PubMed:6228056, PubMed:6232391). This portal plays critical roles in head assembly, genome packaging, neck/tail attachment, and genome ejection (Probable). The portal protein multimerizes as a single ring-shaped homododecamer arranged around a central channel (PubMed:6232391). Binds to the terminase subunits to form the packaging machine (PubMed:7799432). From Escherichia phage lambda (Bacteriophage lambda).
