[The description below was written by a language model from this plasmid's Addgene catalogue record and pLannotate feature annotations shown in this document.]
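Description:
piggybac-EF1-halo-mTBP is a mammalian expression plasmid of 8,876 bp. It is built for stable expression of a HaloTag fusion to mouse TATA-binding protein (Tbp, the DNA-binding core subunit of TFIID). The bacterial portion is a pBR322/pUC-type backbone with a high-copy ColE1-family origin, an ampicillin resistance gene under its own bla promoter, and an f1 origin. It also retains remnants of a lac promoter/operator and lacZα cloning region. The name indicates a piggyBac transposon vector, which would normally be integrated into the genome by co-delivered transposase. However, the automated feature table does not annotate piggyBac terminal repeats. The unannotated stretches and the short fragments called as lambda phage portal protein flanking the cassette may be stuffer or spurious matches, and the record does not clarify this.

Expression is driven by a composite promoter in which the human EF-1α core promoter is joined to a truncated HTLV-1 5' LTR segment, an arrangement commonly used to boost transcription and translation. The open reading frame begins with a TEV protease site and is followed by HaloTag and then Tbp, which was cloned between MluI and NotI sites, so the tag is N-terminal to TBP. Downstream, an EMCV IRES allows the same transcript to encode the neomycin phosphotransferase gene, linking G418 resistance to fusion protein expression. A WPRE fragment and the SV40 polyadenylation signal complete the cassette.

HaloTag binds chloroalkane-conjugated fluorescent ligands covalently, allowing sparse, bright labelling. The stated purpose is single-particle tracking of mouse TBP in living cells.
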