Addgene plasmid #197908: piggybac-EF1-halo-mTBP
Purpose: single-particle tracking for mTBP
Depositing lab: James Zhe Liu. Depositing organization: HHMI, Janelia Research Campus. Publication: Spatial organization of the 3D genome encodes gene co-expression programs in single cells. Dong P, Zhang S, Xie L, Wang L, Lemire AL, Lander AD, Chang HY, Liu ZJ. bioRxiv 2022.10.26.513917 10.1101/2022.10.26.513917.
Backbone
  Vector backbone: pBR322
  Backbone manufacturer: synthetic
  Backbone size w/o insert (bp): 7802
  Total vector size (bp): 8876
  Vector type: Mammalian Expression
  Selectable markers: Neomycin (select with G418)
Growth in bacteria
  Bacterial resistance: Ampicillin, 100 μg/mL
  Growth temperature: 37°C
  Growth strain: DH5alpha
  Copy number: High Copy
Gene/Insert
  Gene/Insert name: TBP
  Species: M. musculus (mouse)
  Entrez Gene: Tbp (a.k.a. GTF2D1, Gtf2d, SCA17, TFIID)
  Promoter: EF1
  Tag / fusion protein: Halotag (N terminal on insert)
  Cloning method: Restriction Enzyme; 5′ cloning site Mlu1 (not destroyed); 3′ cloning site Not1 (not destroyed)
  Sequencing primers: 5′ tttgcctgaccctgcttgc
Terms and licenses: Academic/Nonprofit Terms; Industry Terms: Not Available to Industry
Depositor comments: Please visit https://www.biorxiv.org/content/10.1101/2022.10.26.513917v1 for bioRxiv preprint.
How to cite: piggybac-EF1-halo-mTBP was a gift from James Zhe Liu (Addgene plasmid # 197908 ; http://n2t.net/addgene:197908 ; RRID:Addgene_197908)
